Addgene plasmid #219735: pNK875
Purpose: MoClo-compatible Level 0 - promoter + 5U vector carrying promoter AtTCTP
Depositing lab: Alexander Mishin. Depositing organization: Planta LLC. Publication: Systematic Comparison of Plant Promoters in Nicotiana spp. Expression Systems. Shakhova ES, Markina NM, Mitiouchkina T, Bugaeva EN, Karataeva TA, Palkina KA, Fakhranurova LI, Yampolsky IV, Sarkisyan KS, Mishin AS. Int J Mol Sci. 2022 Dec 6;23(23):15441. doi: 10.3390/ijms232315441. PubMed 36499768.
Backbone
  Vector backbone: Level 0 - promoter + 5U - like
  Backbone size w/o insert (bp): 2251
  Vector type: Plant Expression, Synthetic Biology
Growth in bacteria
  Bacterial resistance: Spectinomycin, 50 μg/mL
  Growth temperature: 37°C
  Growth strain: DH5alpha
  Copy number: High Copy
Gene/Insert
  Gene/Insert name: promoter from Arabidopsis translationally controlled tumor protein (AtTCTP) gene
  Species: A. thaliana (mustard weed)
  Insert size (bp): 303
  Promoter: AtTCTP
  Cloning method: Restriction Enzyme; 5′ cloning site BbsI (destroyed during cloning); 3′ cloning site BbsI (destroyed during cloning)
  Sequencing primers: 5′ gagcgaggaagcggaagagcgccc; 3′ accattattatcatgacattaacc
Terms and licenses: Academic/Nonprofit Terms; Industry Terms: Not Available to Industry
How to cite: pNK875 was a gift from Alexander Mishin (Addgene plasmid # 219735 ; http://n2t.net/addgene:219735 ; RRID:Addgene_219735)
