[The description below was written by a language model from this plasmid's Addgene catalogue record and pLannotate feature annotations shown in this document.]
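Description:
pNK875 is a MoClo-compatible Level 0 part plasmid of the "promoter + 5′ UTR" class, a small storage vector used in Golden Gate modular cloning for plant synthetic biology. It carries a 303 bp promoter fragment from the Arabidopsis thaliana translationally controlled tumor protein (AtTCTP) gene, placed in a backbone of about 2.25 kb. The sequenced plasmid is 2,556 nt in total. The insert was introduced through BbsI sites that were destroyed during cloning, which is typical for making a Level 0 module. The record does not describe the flanking fusion sites or the enzyme used to release the part in later assembly steps.

The plasmid is propagated in E. coli at high copy from a ColE1/pUC-type origin and is selected with spectinomycin. Resistance comes from an aadA streptomycin/spectinomycin adenylyltransferase gene, which spans the numbering origin of the circular sequence and lies downstream of an annotated AmpR (bla) promoter. The short hits annotated as lacI, an integrase and a gentamicin acetyltransferase are only fragments. They are most likely remnants of backbone or resistance-cassette sequence rather than functional genes. The automated annotation does not mark the AtTCTP promoter itself, which presumably lies in one of the unannotated stretches.

pNK875 contains no coding sequence, terminator or plant selection marker, so it is not an expression vector on its own. It supplies a promoter part to be combined with coding and terminator modules into Level 1 transcription units. The associated publication is a systematic comparison of plant promoters in Nicotiana expression systems.
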