Features (pLannotate 1.2.2; 6 found; start..end, strand, type, name):
    414..1002    +  rep_origin     ori: high-copy-number ColE1/pMB1/pBR322/pUC origin of replication
   1185..1268    +  CDS            lacI (fragment): LACI_ECOLI - Experimental evidence at protein level: Swiss-Prot protein existence level 1. Repressor of the lactose operon. Binds allolactose as an inducer. From Escherichia coli (strain K12).
   1682..1786    +  promoter       AmpR promoter: bla
   1777..1857    -  CDS            int (fragment): INT2_ECOLX - Protein inferred from homology: Swiss-Prot protein existence level 3. Putative integrase believed to be involved in the insertion of antibiotic resistance genes into plasmids and transposons. From Escherichia coli.
   1945..2001    +  CDS            GmR (fragment): gentamycin acetyltransferase; aacC1; confers resistance to gentamycin
   2008..240     +  CDS            aadA (across the origin): S3AD_ECOLX - Experimental evidence at protein level: Swiss-Prot protein existence level 1. Mediates bacterial resistance to the antibiotics streptomycin and spectinomycin. From Escherichia coli.
>Addgene plasmid #219735 | pNK875 | addgene full sequence | sequence record 437079 | Addgene NGS Result
CGAAATGTAGTGCTTACGTTGTCCCGCATTTGGTACAGCGCAGTAACCGGCAAAATCGCGCCGAAGGATG
TCGCTGCCGACTGGGCAATGGAGCGCCTGCCGGCCCAGTATCAGCCCGTCATACTTGAAGCTAGACAGGC
TTATCTTGGACAAGAAGAAGATCGCTTGGCCTCGCGCGCAGATCAGTTGGAAGAATTTGTCCATTACGTA
AAAGGCGAGATCACCAAGGTAGTCGGCAAATAACTGTCAGACCAAGTTTACTCATATATACTTTAGATTG
ATTTAAAACTTCATTTTTAATTTAAAAGGATCTAGGTGAAGATCCTTTTTGATAATCTCATGACCAAAAT
CCCTTAACGTGAGTTTTCGTTCCACTGAGCGTCAGACCCCGTAGAAAAGATCAAAGGATCTTCTTGAGAT
CCTTTTTTTCTGCGCGTAATCTGCTGCTTGCAAACAAAAAAACCACCGCTACCAGCGGTGGTTTGTTTGC
CGGATCAAGAGCTACCAACTCTTTTTCCGAAGGTAACTGGCTTCAGCAGAGCGCAGATACCAAATACTGT
TCTTCTAGTGTAGCCGTAGTTAGGCCACCACTTCAAGAACTCTGTAGCACCGCCTACATACCTCGCTCTG
CTAATCCTGTTACCAGTGGCTGCTGCCAGTGGCGATAAGTCGTGTCTTACCGGGTTGGACTCAAGACGAT
AGTTACCGGATAAGGCGCAGCGGTCGGGCTGAACGGGGGGTTCGTGCACACAGCCCAGCTTGGAGCGAAC
GACCTACACCGAACTGAGATACCTACAGCGTGAGCTATGAGAAAGCGCCACGCTTCCCGAAGGGAGAAAG
GCGGACAGGTATCCGGTAAGCGGCAGGGTCGGAACAGGAGAGCGCACGAGGGAGCTTCCAGGGGGAAACG
CCTGGTATCTTTATAGTCCTGTCGGGTTTCGCCACCTCTGACTTGAGCGTCGATTTTTGTGATGCTCGTC
AGGGGGGCGGAGCCTATGGAAAAACGCCAGCAACGCGGCCTTTTTACGGTTCCTGGCCTTTTGCTGGCCT
TTTGCTCACATGTTCTTTCCTGCGTTATCCCCTGATTCTGTGGATAACCGTATTACCGCCTTTGAGTGAG
CTGATACCGCTCGCCGCAGCCGAACGACCGAGCGCAGCGAGTCAGTGAGCGAGGAAGCGGAAGAGCGCCC
AATACGCAAACCGCCTCTCCCCGCGCGTTGGCCGATTCATTAATCACTCTGTGGTCTCAGGAGCCAACAC
TCGAATCCCCACCCGTTGGACCAAACCCGGCTCATTAAGCGTCGGTTCAGATTTATTTCCTTTATTTAAA
AAAAAGGAAAGGGTAAAAAATAGAAAATTGGAAACAGTTAAAGCCCAAAATTGTAATTTACCGAGAATTG
TAAATTTACCTGAAAACCCTACGCTATAGTTTCGACTATAAATACCAAACTTAGGACCTCACTTCAGAAT
CCCCTCGTCGCTGCGTCTCTCTCCCGCAACCTTCGATTTTCGTTTATTCGCATCCATCGGAGAGAGAAAA
CAATCAATAAGCGACCAATGTGAGACCACGAAGTGGCTCTTCAGTGGACGAAAGGGCCTCGTGATACGCC
TATTTTTATAGGTTAATGTCATGATAATAATGGTTTCTTAGACGTCAGGTGGCACTTTTCGGGGAAATGT
GCGCGGAACCCCTATTTGTTTATTTTTCTAAATACATTCAAATATGTATCCGCTCATGAGACAATAACCC
TGATAAATGCTTCAATAATATTGAAAAAGGAAGAGTATGCGCTCACGCAACTGGTCCAGAACCTTGACCG
AACGCAGCGGTGGTAACGGCGCAGTGGCGGTTTTCATGGCTTGTTATGACTGTTTTTTTTTGGGGTACAG
TCTATGCCTCGGGCATCCAAGCAGCAAGCGCGTTACGCCGTGGGTCGATGTTTGATGTTATGGAGCAGCA
ACGATGTTACGCAGCAGGGCAGTCGCCCTAAAACAAAGTTAAACATCATGAGGGAAGCGGTGATCGCCGA
AGTATCGACTCAACTATCAGAGGTAGTTGGCGTCATCGAGCGCCATCTCGAACCGACGTTGCTGGCCGTA
CATTTGTACGGCTCCGCAGTGGATGGCGGCCTGAAGCCACACAGCGATATTGATTTGCTGGTTACGGTGA
CCGTAAGGCTTGATGAAACAACGCGGCGAGCTTTGATCAACGACCTTTTGGAAACTTCGGCTTCCCCTGG
AGAGAGCGAGATTCTCCGCGCTGTAGAAGTCACCATTGTTGTGCACGACGACATCATTCCGTGGCGTTAT
CCAGCTAAGCGCGAACTGCAATTTGGAGAATGGCAGCGCAATGACATTCTTGCAGGTATCTTCGAGCCAG
CCACGATCGACATTGATCTGGCTATCTTGCTGACAAAAGCAAGAGAACATAGCGTTGCCTTGGTAGGTCC
AGCGGCGGAGGAACTCTTTGATCCGGTTCCTGAACAGGATCTATTTGAGGCGCTAAATGAAACCTTAACG
CTATGGAACTCGCCGCCCGACTGGGCTGGCGATGAG
